Addgene plasmid #221485: pLX-EF1a_NKX2-1_V205F
Purpose: NKX2-1 V205F DNA binding mutation lentiviral overexpression
Depositing lab: Matthew Meyerson. Depositing organization: Broad Institute. Publication: Dosage amplification dictates oncogenic regulation by the NKX2-1 lineage factor in lung adenocarcinoma. Pulice JL, Meyerson M. bioRxiv [Preprint]. 2023 Oct 27:2023.10.26.563996. doi: 10.1101/2023.10.26.563996. PubMed 37994369.
Backbone
  Vector backbone: pLX307
  Backbone size w/o insert (bp): 10065
  Vector type: Mammalian Expression, Lentiviral
  Selectable markers: Puromycin
Growth in bacteria
  Bacterial resistance: Ampicillin, 100 μg/mL
  Growth temperature: 37°C
  Growth strain: NEB Stable
  Copy number: High Copy
Gene/Insert
  Gene/Insert name: NKX2-1
  Species: H. sapiens (human)
  Insert size (bp): 1113
  Mutation: V205F
  Entrez Gene: NKX2-1 (a.k.a. BCH, BHC, NK-2, NKX2.1, NKX2A, NMTC1, T/EBP, TEBP, TITF1, TTF-1, TTF1)
  Promoter: EF1a
  Tag / fusion protein: V5 (C terminal on insert)
  Cloning method: Gateway Cloning
  Sequencing primers: 5′ EF1a-Fw; 3′ WPRE-Rv
Terms and licenses: Academic/Nonprofit Terms; Industry Terms: Not Available to Industry
How to cite: pLX-EF1a_NKX2-1_V205F was a gift from Matthew Meyerson (Addgene plasmid # 221485 ; http://n2t.net/addgene:221485 ; RRID:Addgene_221485)
