[The description below was written by a language model from this plasmid's Addgene catalogue record and pLannotate feature annotations shown in this document.]
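Description:
pLX-EF1a_NKX2-1_V205F is a lentiviral mammalian expression plasmid built on the pLX307 backbone, carrying human NKX2-1 with a V205F substitution that the record describes as a DNA-binding mutation. It is propagated in E. coli through a high-copy ColE1/pUC-type origin with ampicillin selection (β-lactamase under its own promoter). The backbone also retains an f1 origin and remnants of a lac/lacZα cloning region flanked by T7 and T3 promoters. The sequenced plasmid is about 9.5 kb, shorter than the listed empty backbone size, which probably reflects replacement of the Gateway destination cassette by the 1,113 bp insert.

The viral portion has a third-generation, self-inactivating layout. An RSV promoter drives a truncated HIV-1 5' LTR, followed by the Ψ packaging signal with a partial gag sequence, the RRE for Rev-dependent export of the genomic RNA, a cPPT/CTS element, and a ΔU3 3' LTR followed by an SV40 poly(A) signal. Two expression units lie between the LTRs. An SV40 early promoter/origin drives puromycin N-acetyltransferase for selection of transduced cells. Downstream, the strong constitutive EF-1α promoter drives the NKX2-1 open reading frame. The insert was introduced by Gateway recombination, so it is flanked by attB1 and attB2 scars and is followed by a C-terminal V5 epitope tag for detection. A WPRE after the tag enhances transcript stability and expression.

The construct is intended for stable lentiviral overexpression of a DNA-binding-deficient NKX2-1. It comes from work on how NKX2-1 dosage shapes oncogenic regulation in lung adenocarcinoma, where such a mutant would plausibly serve as a comparison for wild-type protein, although the record does not state this.
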