Features (pLannotate 1.2.2; 33 found; start..end, strand, type, name):
      1..227     +  promoter       RSV promoter: Rous sarcoma virus enhancer/promoter
    228..408     +  LTR            5' LTR (truncated): truncated 5' long terminal repeat (LTR) from HIV-1
    455..580     +  misc_feature   HIV-1 Ψ: packaging signal of human immunodeficiency virus type 1
    564..927     +  CDS            HIV-1 gag (fragment): gag protein from human immunodeficiency virus 1; gag
   1073..1306    +  misc_feature   RRE: The Rev response element (RRE) of HIV-1 allows for Rev-dependent mRNA export from the nucleus to the cytoplasm.
   1683..1709    +  CDS            Rev (fragment): human immunodeficiency virus 1 (HIV-1) Rev protein; rev; enhances nuclear export of unspliced and incompletely spliced viral mRNAs
   1716..1739    +  promoter       SV40 promoter (fragment): SV40 early promoter
   1740..1811    +  promoter       SV40 promoter (fragment): SV40 enhancer and early promoter
   1835..1970    +  rep_origin     SV40 ori: SV40 origin of replication
   2016..2612    +  CDS            PuroR (fragment): puromycin N-acetyltransferase; pac from Streptomyces; confers resistance to puromycin
   2661..2778    +  misc_feature   cPPT/CTS: central polypurine tract and central termination sequence of HIV-1
   2843..2909    +  CDS            small t antigen (fragment): SV40 (simian virus 40) small t antigen
   2916..4094    +  promoter       EF-1α promoter: strong constitutive promoter for human elongation factor EF-1α
   4115..4132    +  protein_bind   attB1 (fragment): mutant version of attB; core recombination site for the Gateway® BP reaction BP Clonase™
   4141..5253    +  CDS            NKX2-1: NKX21_HUMAN - Also known as NKX2A, TITF1, TTF1. Experimental evidence at protein level: Swiss-Prot protein existence level 1. Transcription factor that binds and activates the promoter of thyroid specific genes such as thyroglobulin, thyroperoxidase, and thyrotropin receptor. Crucial in the maintenance of the thyroid differentiation phenotype. May play a role in lung development and surfactant homeostasis. Forms a regulatory loop with GRHL2 that coordinates lung epithelial cell morphogenesis and differentiation. Activates the transcription of GNRHR and plays a role in enhancing the circadian o
   5261..5278    -  protein_bind   attB2 (fragment): mutant version of attB; core recombination site for the Gateway® BP reaction BP Clonase™
   5287..5328    +  CDS            V5 tag: epitope tag from simian virus 5
   5379..5967    +  misc_feature   WPRE: woodchuck hepatitis virus posttranscriptional regulatory element
   6018..6037    +  misc_feature   cPPT/CTS (fragment): central polypurine tract and central termination sequence of HIV-1
   6039..6272    +  LTR            3' LTR (ΔU3): self-inactivating 3' long terminal repeat (LTR) from HIV-1
   6350..6471    +  polyA_signal   SV40 poly(A) signal: SV40 polyadenylation signal
   6511..6646    +  rep_origin     SV40 ori: SV40 origin of replication
   6667..6685    -  promoter       T7 promoter: promoter for bacteriophage T7 RNA polymerase
   6693..6848    +  CDS            lacZα (fragment): LacZα fragment of β-galactosidase; lacZ fragment
   6853..7281    +  rep_origin     f1 ori (sequence partly withheld): f1 bacteriophage origin of replication; arrow indicates direction of (+) strand synthesis
   7334..7438    +  promoter       AmpR promoter: bla
   7439..8299    +  CDS            AmpR: β-lactamase; bla; confers resistance to ampicillin, carbenicillin, and related antibiotics
   8470..9058    +  rep_origin     ori: high-copy-number ColE1/pMB1/pBR322/pUC origin of replication
   9241..9333    +  CDS            lacI (fragment): lac repressor; lacI; The lac repressor binds to the lac operator to inhibit transcription in E. coli. This inhibition can be relieved by adding lactose or isopropyl-β-D-thiogalactopyranoside (IPTG).
   9346..9367    +  protein_bind   CAP binding site: CAP binding activates transcription in the presence of cAMP. E. coli catabolite activator protein
   9382..9412    +  promoter       lac promoter: promoter for the E. coli lac operon
   9420..9436    +  protein_bind   lac operator: The lac repressor binds to the lac operator to inhibit transcription in E. coli. This inhibition can be relieved by adding lactose or isopropyl-β-D-thiogalactopyranoside (IPTG). lac repressor encoded by lacI
   9481..9499    +  promoter       T3 promoter: promoter for bacteriophage T3 RNA polymerase
>Addgene plasmid #221485 | pLX-EF1a_NKX2-1_V205F | addgene full sequence | sequence record 437772 | Addgene NGS Result
TGTAGTCTTATGCAATACTCTTGTAGTCTTGCAACATGGTAACGATGAGTTAGCAACATGCCTTACAAGG
AGAGAAAAAGCACCGTGCATGCCGATTGGTGGAAGTAAGGTGGTACGATCGTGCCTTATTAGGAAGGCAA
CAGACGGGTCTGACATGGATTGGACGAACCACTGAATTGCCGCATTGCAGAGATATTGTATTTAAGTGCC
TAGCTCGATACATAAACGGGTCTCTCTGGTTAGACCAGATCTGAGCCTGGGAGCTCTCTGGCTAACTAGG
GAACCCACTGCTTAAGCCTCAATAAAGCTTGCCTTGAGTGCTTCAAGTAGTGTGTGCCCGTCTGTTGTGT
GACTCTGGTAACTAGAGATCCCTCAGACCCTTTTAGTCAGTGTGGAAAATCTCTAGCAGTGGCGCCCGAA
CAGGGACTTGAAAGCGAAAGGGAAACCAGAGGAGCTCTCTCGACGCAGGACTCGGCTTGCTGAAGCGCGC
ACGGCAAGAGGCGAGGGGCGGCGACTGGTGAGTACGCCAAAAATTTTGACTAGCGGAGGCTAGAAGGAGA
GAGATGGGTGCGAGAGCGTCAGTATTAAGCGGGGGAGAATTAGATCGCGATGGGAAAAAATTCGGTTAAG
GCCAGGGGGAAAGAAAAAATATAAATTAAAACATATAGTATGGGCAAGCAGGGAGCTAGAACGATTCGCA
GTTAATCCTGGCCTGTTAGAAACATCAGAAGGCTGTAGACAAATACTGGGACAGCTACAACCATCCCTTC
AGACAGGATCAGAAGAACTTAGATCATTATATAATACAGTAGCAACCCTCTATTGTGTGCATCAAAGGAT
AGAGATAAAAGACACCAAGGAAGCTTTAGACAAGATAGAGGAAGAGCAAAACAAAAGTAAGACCACCGCA
CAGCAAGCGGCCGCTGATCTTCAGACCTGGAGGAGGAGATATGAGGGACAATTGGAGAAGTGAATTATAT
AAATATAAAGTAGTAAAAATTGAACCATTAGGAGTAGCACCCACCAAGGCAAAGAGAAGAGTGGTGCAGA
GAGAAAAAAGAGCAGTGGGAATAGGAGCTTTGTTCCTTGGGTTCTTGGGAGCAGCAGGAAGCACTATGGG
CGCAGCGTCAATGACGCTGACGGTACAGGCCAGACAATTATTGTCTGGTATAGTGCAGCAGCAGAACAAT
TTGCTGAGGGCTATTGAGGCGCAACAGCATCTGTTGCAACTCACAGTCTGGGGCATCAAGCAGCTCCAGG
CAAGAATCCTGGCTGTGGAAAGATACCTAAAGGATCAACAGCTCCTGGGGATTTGGGGTTGCTCTGGAAA
ACTCATTTGCACCACTGCTGTGCCTTGGAATGCTAGTTGGAGTAATAAATCTCTGGAACAGATTTGGAAT
CACACGACCTGGATGGAGTGGGACAGAGAAATTAACAATTACACAAGCTTAATACACTCCTTAATTGAAG
AATCGCAAAACCAGCAAGAAAAGAATGAACAAGAATTATTGGAATTAGATAAATGGGCAAGTTTGTGGAA
TTGGTTTAACATAACAAATTGGCTGTGGTATATAAAATTATTCATAATGATAGTAGGAGGCTTGGTAGGT
TTAAGAATAGTTTTTGCTGTACTTTCTATAGTGAATAGAGTTAGGCAGGGATATTCACCATTATCGTTTC
AGACCCACCTCCCAACCCCGAGGGGACCCATGCATTGCATCTCAATTAGTCAGCAACCAGGTGTGGAAAG
TCCCCAGGCTCCCCAGCAGGCAGAAGTATGCAAAGCATGCGTCTCAATTAGTCAGCAACCATAGTCCCGC
CCCTAACTCCGCCCATCCCGCCCCTAACTCCGCCCAGTTCCGCCCATTCTCCGCCCCATGGCTGACTAAT
TTTTTTTATTTATGCAGAGGCCGAGGCCGCCTCGGCCTCTGAGCTATTCCAGAAGTAGTGAGGAGGCTTT
TTTGGAGGCCTAGGCTTTTGCAAAAAGCTTTCTAGAGGTACCACCGGAGCTTACCATGACCGAGTACAAG
CCCACGGTGCGCCTCGCCACCCGCGACGACGTCCCCAGGGCCGTACGCACCCTCGCCGCCGCGTTCGCCG
ACTACCCCGCCACGCGCCACACCGTCGATCCGGACCGCCACATCGAGCGGGTCACCGAGCTGCAAGAACT
CTTCCTCACGCGCGTCGGGCTCGACATCGGCAAGGTGTGGGTCGCGGACGACGGCGCCGCCGTGGCGGTC
TGGACCACGCCGGAGAGCGTCGAAGCGGGGGCGGTGTTCGCCGAGATCGGCCCGCGCATGGCCGAGTTGA
GCGGTTCCCGGCTGGCCGCGCAGCAACAGATGGAAGGCCTCCTGGCGCCGCACCGGCCCAAGGAGCCCGC
GTGGTTCCTGGCCACCGTCGGCGTCTCGCCCGACCACCAGGGCAAGGGTCTGGGCAGCGCCGTCGTGCTC
CCCGGAGTGGAGGCGGCCGAGCGCGCCGGGGTGCCCGCCTTCCTGGAGACCTCCGCGCCCCGCAACCTCC
CCTTCTACGAGCGGCTCGGCTTCACCGTCACCGCCGACGTCGAGGTGCCCGAAGGACCGCGCACCTGGTG
CATGACCCGCAAGCCCGGTGCCAGTTAACGAATTCTAGATCTTGAGACAAATGGCAGTATTCATCCACAA
TTTTAAAAGAAAAGGGGGGATTGGGGGGTACAGTGCAGGGGAAAGAATAGTAGACATAATAGCAACAGAC
ATACAAACTAAAGAATTACAAAAACAAATTACAAAAATTCAAAATTTTCGGGTTTATTACAGGGACAGCA
GAGATCCACTTTGGCGCCGGCTCGAGGCCTGCAGGTGCAAAGATGGATAAAGTTTTAAACAGAGAGGAAT
CTTTGCAGCTAATGGACCTTCTAGGTCTTGAAAGGAGTGGGAATTGGCTCCGGTGCCCGTCAGTGGGCAG
AGCGCACATCGCCCACAGTCCCCGAGAAGTTGGGGGGAGGGGTCGGCAATTGAACCGGTGCCTAGAGAAG
GTGGCGCGGGGTAAACTGGGAAAGTGATGTCGTGTACTGGCTCCGCCTTTTTCCCGAGGGTGGGGGAGAA
CCGTATATAAGTGCAGTAGTCGCCGTGAACGTTCTTTTTCGCAACGGGTTTGCCGCCAGAACACAGGTAA
GTGCCGTGTGTGGTTCCCGCGGGCCTGGCCTCTTTACGGGTTATGGCCCTTGCGTGCCTTGAATTACTTC
CACCTGGCTGCAGTACGTGATTCTTGATCCCGAGCTTCGGGTTGGAAGTGGGTGGGAGAGTTCGAGGCCT
TGCGCTTAAGGAGCCCCTTCGCCTCGTGCTTGAGTTGAGGCCTGGCCTGGGCGCTGGGGCCGCCGCGTGC
GAATCTGGTGGCACCTTCGCGCCTGTCTCGCTGCTTTCGATAAGTCTCTAGCCATTTAAAATTTTTGATG
ACCTGCTGCGACGCTTTTTTTCTGGCAAGATAGTCTTGTAAATGCGGGCCAAGATCTGCACACTGGTATT
TCGGTTTTTGGGGCCGCGGGCGGCGACGGGGCCCGTGCGTCCCAGCGCACATGTTCGGCGAGGCGGGGCC
TGCGAGCGCGGCCACCGAGAATCGGACGGGGGTAGTCTCAAGCTGGCCGGCCTGCTCTGGTGCCTGGCCT
CGCGCCGCCGTGTATCGCCCCGCCCTGGGCGGCAAGGCTGGCCCGGTCGGCACCAGTTGCGTGAGCGGAA
AGATGGCCGCTTCCCGGCCCTGCTGCAGGGAGCTCAAAATGGAGGACGCGGCGCTCGGGAGAGCGGGCGG
GTGAGTCACCCACACAAAGGAAAAGGGCCTTTCCGTCCTCAGCCGTCGCTTCATGTGACTCCACGGAGTA
CCGGGCGCCGTCCAGGCACCTCGATTAGTTCTCGAGCTTTTGGAGTACGTCGTCTTTAGGTTGGGGGGAG
GGGTTTTATGCGATGGAGTTTCCCCACACTGAGTGGGTGGAGACTGAAGTTAGGCCAGCTTGGCACTTGA
TGTAATTCTCCTTGGAATTTGCCCTTTTTGAGTTTGGATCTTGGTTCATTCTCAAGCCTCAGACAGTGGT
TCAAAGTTTTTTTCTTCCATTTCAGGTGTCGTGAGGCTAGCATCGATTGATCAACAAGTTTGTACAAAAA
AGTTGGCACCATGTCGATGAGTCCAAAGCACACGACTCCGTTCTCAGTGTCTGACATCTTGAGTCCCCTG
GAGGAAAGCTACAAGAAAGTGGGCATGGAGGGCGGCGGCCTCGGGGCTCCGCTGGCGGCGTACAGGCAGG
GCCAGGCGGCACCGCCAACAGCGGCCATGCAGCAGCACGCCGTGGGGCACCACGGCGCCGTCACCGCCGC
CTACCACATGACGGCGGCGGGGGTGCCCCAGCTCTCGCACTCCGCCGTGGGGGGCTACTGCAACGGCAAC
CTGGGCAACATGAGCGAGCTGCCGCCGTACCAGGACACCATGAGGAACAGCGCCTCTGGCCCCGGATGGT
ACGGCGCCAACCCAGACCCGCGCTTCCCCGCCATCTCCCGCTTCATGGGCCCGGCGAGCGGCATGAACAT
GAGCGGCATGGGCGGCCTGGGCTCGCTGGGGGACGTGAGCAAGAACATGGCCCCGCTGCCAAGCGCGCCG
CGCAGGAAGCGCCGGGTGCTCTTCTCGCAGGCGCAGGTGTACGAGCTGGAGCGACGCTTCAAGCAACAGA
AGTACCTGTCGGCGCCGGAGCGCGAGCACCTGGCCAGCATGATCCACCTGACGCCCACGCAGTTCAAGAT
CTGGTTCCAGAACCACCGCTACAAAATGAAGCGCCAGGCCAAGGACAAGGCGGCGCAGCAGCAACTGCAG
CAGGACAGCGGCGGCGGCGGGGGCGGCGGGGGCACCGGGTGCCCGCAGCAGCAACAGGCTCAGCAGCAGT
CGCCGCGACGCGTGGCGGTGCCGGTCCTGGTGAAAGACGGCAAACCGTGCCAGGCGGGTGCCCCCGCGCC
GGGCGCCGCCAGCCTACAAGGCCACGCGCAGCAGCAGGCGCAGCACCAGGCGCAGGCCGCGCAGGCGGCG
GCAGCGGCCATCTCCGTGGGCAGCGGTGGCGCCGGCCTTGGCGCACACCCGGGCCACCAGCCAGGCAGCG
CAGGCCAGTCTCCGGACCTGGCGCACCACGCCGCCAGCCCCGCGGCGCTGCAGGGCCAGGTATCCAGCCT
GTCCCACCTGAACTCCTCGGGCTCGGACTACGGCACCATGTCCTGCTCCACCTTGCTATACGGTCGGACC
TGGTTGCCAACTTTCTTGTACAAAGTGGTTGATATCGGTAAGCCTATCCCTAACCCTCTCCTCGGTCTCG
ATTCTACGTAGTAATGAACTAGTACCGGTTAAGTCGACAATCAACGCGTTAAGTCGACAATCAACCTCTG
GATTACAAAATTTGTGAAAGATTGACTGGTATTCTTAACTATGTTGCTCCTTTTACGCTATGTGGATACG
CTGCTTTAATGCCTTTGTATCATGCTATTGCTTCCCGTATGGCTTTCATTTTCTCCTCCTTGTATAAATC
CTGGTTGCTGTCTCTTTATGAGGAGTTGTGGCCCGTTGTCAGGCAACGTGGCGTGGTGTGCACTGTGTTT
GCTGACGCAACCCCCACTGGTTGGGGCATTGCCACCACCTGTCAGCTCCTTTCCGGGACTTTCGCTTTCC
CCCTCCCTATTGCCACGGCGGAACTCATCGCCGCCTGCCTTGCCCGCTGCTGGACAGGGGCTCGGCTGTT
GGGCACTGACAATTCCGTGGTGTTGTCGGGGAAATCATCGTCCTTTCCTTGGCTGCTCGCCTGTGTTGCC
ACCTGGATTCTGCGCGGGACGTCCTTCTGCTACGTCCCTTCGGCCCTCAATCCAGCGGACCTTCCTTCCC
GCGGCCTGCTGCCGGCTCTGCGGCCTCTTCCGCGTCTTCGCCTTCGCCCTCAGACGAGTCGGATCTCCCT
TTGGGCCGCCTCCCCGCGTCGACTTTAAGACCAATGACTTACAAGGCAGCTGTAGATCTTAGCCACTTTT
TAAAAGAAAAGGGGGGACTGGAAGGGCTAATTCACTCCCAACGAAGACAAGATCTGCTTTTTGCTTGTAC
TGGGTCTCTCTGGTTAGACCAGATCTGAGCCTGGGAGCTCTCTGGCTAACTAGGGAACCCACTGCTTAAG
CCTCAATAAAGCTTGCCTTGAGTGCTTCAAGTAGTGTGTGCCCGTCTGTTGTGTGACTCTGGTAACTAGA
GATCCCTCAGACCCTTTTAGTCAGTGTGGAAAATCTCTAGCAGTACGTATAGTAGTTCATGTCATCTTAT
TATTCAGTATTTATAACTTGCAAAGAAATGAATATCAGAGAGTGAGAGGAACTTGTTTATTGCAGCTTAT
AATGGTTACAAATAAAGCAATAGCATCACAAATTTCACAAATAAAGCATTTTTTTCACTGCATTCTAGTT
GTGGTTTGTCCAAACTCATCAATGTATCTTATCATGTCTGGCTCTAGCTATCCCGCCCCTAACTCCGCCC
ATCCCGCCCCTAACTCCGCCCAGTTCCGCCCATTCTCCGCCCCATGGCTGACTAATTTTTTTTATTTATG
CAGAGGCCGAGGCCGCCTCGGCCTCTGAGCTATTCCAGAAGTAGTGAGGAGGCTTTTTTGGAGGCCTAGG
GACGTACCCAATTCGCCCTATAGTGAGTCGTATTACGCGCGCTCACTGGCCGTCGTTTTACAACGTCGTG
ACTGGGAAAACCCTGGCGTTACCCAACTTAATCGCCTTGCAGCACATCCCCCTTTCGCCAGCTGGCGTAA
TAGCGAAGAGGCCCGCACCGATCGCCCTTCCCAACAGTTGCGCAGCCTGAATGGCGAATGGG
[124 nt withheld, positions 6853-6976]
C
[91 nt withheld, positions 6978-7068]
A
[49 nt withheld, positions 7070-7118]
CCTTTGACGTTGGAGTCCACGTTCTTT
[37 nt withheld, positions 7146-7182]
ACCCTATCTCGGTCTATTCTTTTGATTTATAAGGGATTTTGCCGATTTCGGCCTATTGGTTAAAAAATGA
GCTGATTTAACAAAAATTTAACGCGAATTTTAACAAAATATTAACGCTTACAATTTAGGTGGCACTTTTC
GGGGAAATGTGCGCGGAACCCCTATTTGTTTATTTTTCTAAATACATTCAAATATGTATCCGCTCATGAG
ACAATAACCCTGATAAATGCTTCAATAATATTGAAAAAGGAAGAGTATGAGTATTCAACATTTCCGTGTC
GCCCTTATTCCCTTTTTTGCGGCATTTTGCCTTCCTGTTTTTGCTCACCCAGAAACGCTGGTGAAAGTAA
AAGATGCTGAAGATCAGTTGGGTGCACGAGTGGGTTACATCGAACTGGATCTCAACAGCGGTAAGATCCT
TGAGAGTTTTCGCCCCGAAGAACGTTTTCCAATGATGAGCACTTTTAAAGTTCTGCTATGTGGCGCGGTA
TTATCCCGTATTGACGCCGGGCAAGAGCAACTCGGTCGCCGCATACACTATTCTCAGAATGACTTGGTTG
AGTACTCACCAGTCACAGAAAAGCATCTTACGGATGGCATGACAGTAAGAGAATTATGCAGTGCTGCCAT
AACCATGAGTGATAACACTGCGGCCAACTTACTTCTGACAACGATCGGAGGACCGAAGGAGCTAACCGCT
TTTTTGCACAACATGGGGGATCATGTAACTCGCCTTGATCGTTGGGAACCGGAGCTGAATGAAGCCATAC
CAAACGACGAGCGTGACACCACGATGCCTGTAGCAATGGCAACAACGTTGCGCAAACTATTAACTGGCGA
ACTACTTACTCTAGCTTCCCGGCAACAATTAATAGACTGGATGGAGGCGGATAAAGTTGCAGGACCACTT
CTGCGCTCGGCCCTTCCGGCTGGCTGGTTTATTGCTGATAAATCTGGAGCCGGTGAGCGTGGGTCTCGCG
GTATCATTGCAGCACTGGGGCCAGATGGTAAGCCCTCCCGTATCGTAGTTATCTACACGACGGGGAGTCA
GGCAACTATGGATGAACGAAATAGACAGATCGCTGAGATAGGTGCCTCACTGATTAAGCATTGGTAACTG
TCAGACCAAGTTTACTCATATATACTTTAGATTGATTTAAAACTTCATTTTTAATTTAAAAGGATCTAGG
TGAAGATCCTTTTTGATAATCTCATGACCAAAATCCCTTAACGTGAGTTTTCGTTCCACTGAGCGTCAGA
CCCCGTAGAAAAGATCAAAGGATCTTCTTGAGATCCTTTTTTTCTGCGCGTAATCTGCTGCTTGCAAACA
AAAAAACCACCGCTACCAGCGGTGGTTTGTTTGCCGGATCAAGAGCTACCAACTCTTTTTCCGAAGGTAA
CTGGCTTCAGCAGAGCGCAGATACCAAATACTGTTCTTCTAGTGTAGCCGTAGTTAGGCCACCACTTCAA
GAACTCTGTAGCACCGCCTACATACCTCGCTCTGCTAATCCTGTTACCAGTGGCTGCTGCCAGTGGCGAT
AAGTCGTGTCTTACCGGGTTGGACTCAAGACGATAGTTACCGGATAAGGCGCAGCGGTCGGGCTGAACGG
GGGGTTCGTGCACACAGCCCAGCTTGGAGCGAACGACCTACACCGAACTGAGATACCTACAGCGTGAGCT
ATGAGAAAGCGCCACGCTTCCCGAAGGGAGAAAGGCGGACAGGTATCCGGTAAGCGGCAGGGTCGGAACA
GGAGAGCGCACGAGGGAGCTTCCAGGGGGAAACGCCTGGTATCTTTATAGTCCTGTCGGGTTTCGCCACC
TCTGACTTGAGCGTCGATTTTTGTGATGCTCGTCAGGGGGGCGGAGCCTATGGAAAAACGCCAGCAACGC
GGCCTTTTTACGGTTCCTGGCCTTTTGCTGGCCTTTTGCTCACATGTTCTTTCCTGCGTTATCCCCTGAT
TCTGTGGATAACCGTATTACCGCCTTTGAGTGAGCTGATACCGCTCGCCGCAGCCGAACGACCGAGCGCA
GCGAGTCAGTGAGCGAGGAAGCGGAAGAGCGCCCAATACGCAAACCGCCTCTCCCCGCGCGTTGGCCGAT
TCATTAATGCAGCTGGCACGACAGGTTTCCCGACTGGAAAGCGGGCAGTGAGCGCAACGCAATTAATGTG
AGTTAGCTCACTCATTAGGCACCCCAGGCTTTACACTTTATGCTTCCGGCTCGTATGTTGTGTGGAATTG
TGAGCGGATAACAATTTCACACAGGAAACAGCTATGACCATGATTACGCCAAGCGCGCAATTAACCCTCA
CTAAAGGGAACAAAAGCTGGAGCTGCAAGCTTAA
